Addgene plasmid #171643: Lmajor_gp63_31_2000_WT
Purpose: Expression of wildtype L. major glcyoprotein-63 from chromosome 31 in mammalian cells
Depositing lab: Dennis Ko. Depositing organization: Duke University. Publication: Variation in Leishmania chemokine suppression driven by diversification of the GP63 virulence factor. Antonia AL, Barnes AB, Martin AT, Wang L, Ko DC. PLoS Negl Trop Dis. 2021 Oct 28;15(10):e0009224. doi: 10.1371/journal.pntd.0009224. eCollection 2021 Oct. PubMed 34710089.
Backbone
  Vector backbone: pcDNA3.1/Hygro(+)
  Vector type: Mammalian Expression
  Selectable markers: Hygromycin
Growth in bacteria
  Bacterial resistance: Ampicillin, 100 μg/mL
  Growth temperature: 37°C
  Growth strain: DH5alpha
  Copy number: Unknown
Gene/Insert
  Gene/Insert name: LmjF.31.2000
  Species: L. major
  Tag / fusion protein: Myc-His (C terminal on backbone)
  Cloning method: Restriction Enzyme; 5′ cloning site KpnI (unknown if destroyed); 3′ cloning site BamHI (unknown if destroyed)
Terms and licenses: Academic/Nonprofit Terms; Industry Terms: Not Available to Industry
Depositor comments: The sequence encoding the endogenous secretion signal peptide was removed and replaced with a Kozak consensus, start codon, and secrecon signal peptide sequence.
How to cite: Lmajor_gp63_31_2000_WT was a gift from Dennis Ko (Addgene plasmid # 171643 ; http://n2t.net/addgene:171643 ; RRID:Addgene_171643)
