[The description below was written by a language model from this plasmid's Addgene catalogue record and pLannotate feature annotations shown in this document.]
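Description:
Lmajor_gp63_31_2000_WT is a mammalian expression plasmid built on the pcDNA3.1/Hygro(+) backbone that carries the wild-type Leishmania major glycoprotein-63 (GP63) gene LmjF.31.2000, the copy encoded on chromosome 31. It is propagated in E. coli through a high-copy ColE1/pUC-type origin with ampicillin selection from the β-lactamase gene, and it also contains an f1 origin for single-stranded DNA production. For selecting transfected mammalian cells, an SV40 enhancer/early promoter drives a hygromycin phosphotransferase gene terminated by the SV40 polyadenylation signal.

The GP63 insert was cloned between KpnI and BamHI sites downstream of the human CMV immediate early enhancer and promoter, with the bovine growth hormone polyadenylation signal ending the transcript. A T7 promoter lies just upstream of the insert and can serve for in vitro transcription or as a priming site. According to the depositor, the sequence encoding the parasite's own secretion signal peptide was removed and replaced with a Kozak consensus, a start codon and the secrecon signal peptide, an arrangement intended to support efficient translation and secretion of the protein from mammalian cells. The protein carries a C-terminal Myc-His tag for detection and affinity purification. The automated feature table does not annotate the GP63 coding region or the Myc epitope, detecting only a His-tag fragment at the end of the unannotated interval. Several other small fragment hits (HIV-1 LTR, ble, lacI, bom) appear to be short backbone matches rather than functional elements.

The construct is used to produce wild-type GP63 metalloprotease in mammalian cells. The associated study examined how diversification of this virulence factor underlies variation in chemokine suppression by Leishmania.
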