Features (pLannotate 1.2.2; 20 found; start..end, strand, type, name):
    149..528     +  enhancer       CMV enhancer: human cytomegalovirus immediate early enhancer
    529..732     +  promoter       CMV promoter: human cytomegalovirus (CMV) immediate early promoter
    728..761     +  LTR            5' LTR (truncated) (fragment): truncated 5' long terminal repeat (LTR) from HIV-1
    777..795     +  promoter       T7 promoter: promoter for bacteriophage T7 RNA polymerase
   2661..2678    +  CDS            9xHis (fragment): 9xHis affinity tag
   2781..3005    +  polyA_signal   bGH poly(A) signal: bovine growth hormone polyadenylation signal
   3009..3030    +  promoter       SV40 promoter (fragment): SV40 enhancer and early promoter
   3051..3479    +  rep_origin     f1 ori (sequence partly withheld): f1 bacteriophage origin of replication; arrow indicates direction of (+) strand synthesis
   3493..3822    +  promoter       SV40 promoter: SV40 enhancer and early promoter
   3871..4896    +  CDS            HygR: aminoglycoside phosphotransferase from E. coli; aph(4)-Ia; confers resistance to hygromycin
   4906..5031    +  CDS            ble (fragment): BLE_KLEPN - Experimental evidence at protein level: Swiss-Prot protein existence level 1. Binding protein with a strong affinity to the bleomycin family of antibiotics. Binds to CL990; an antimitotic-antibiotic compound. From Klebsiella pneumoniae.
   5026..5147    +  polyA_signal   SV40 poly(A) signal: SV40 polyadenylation signal
   5220..5236    -  protein_bind   lac operator: The lac repressor binds to the lac operator to inhibit transcription in E. coli. This inhibition can be relieved by adding lactose or isopropyl-β-D-thiogalactopyranoside (IPTG). lac repressor encoded by lacI
   5244..5274    -  promoter       lac promoter: promoter for the E. coli lac operon
   5289..5310    -  protein_bind   CAP binding site: CAP binding activates transcription in the presence of cAMP. E. coli catabolite activator protein
   5323..5415    -  CDS            lacI (fragment): lac repressor; lacI; The lac repressor binds to the lac operator to inhibit transcription in E. coli. This inhibition can be relieved by adding lactose or isopropyl-β-D-thiogalactopyranoside (IPTG).
   5598..6186    -  rep_origin     ori: high-copy-number ColE1/pMB1/pBR322/pUC origin of replication
   6357..7217    -  CDS            AmpR: β-lactamase; bla; confers resistance to ampicillin, carbenicillin, and related antibiotics
   7218..7322    -  promoter       AmpR promoter: bla
   7381..7433    -  misc_feature   bom (fragment): basis of mobility region from pBR322
>Addgene plasmid #171643 | Lmajor_gp63_31_2000_WT | addgene full sequence | sequence record 338379 | Addgene NGS Result
CCTGCTTGTGTGTTGGAGGTCGCTGAGTAGTGCGCGAGCAAAATTTAAGCTACAACAAGGCAAGGCTTGA
CCGACAATTGCATGAAGAATCTGCTTAGGGTTAGGCGTTTTGCGCTGCTTCGCGATGTACGGGCCAGATA
TACGCGTTGACATTGATTATTGACTAGTTATTAATAGTAATCAATTACGGGGTCATTAGTTCATAGCCCA
TATATGGAGTTCCGCGTTACATAACTTACGGTAAATGGCCCGCCTGGCTGACCGCCCAACGACCCCCGCC
CATTGACGTCAATAATGACGTATGTTCCCATAGTAACGCCAATAGGGACTTTCCATTGACGTCAATGGGT
GGAGTATTTACGGTAAACTGCCCACTTGGCAGTACATCAAGTGTATCATATGCCAAGTACGCCCCCTATT
GACGTCAATGACGGTAAATGGCCCGCCTGGCATTATGCCCAGTACATGACCTTATGGGACTTTCCTACTT
GGCAGTACATCTACGTATTAGTCATCGCTATTACCATGGTGATGCGGTTTTGGCAGTACATCAATGGGCG
TGGATAGCGGTTTGACTCACGGGGATTTCCAAGTCTCCACCCCATTGACGTCAATGGGAGTTTGTTTTGG
CACCAAAATCAACGGGACTTTCCAAAATGTCGTAACAACTCCGCCCCATTGACGCAAATGGGCGGTAGGC
GTGTACGGTGGGAGGTCTATATAAGCAGAGCTCTCTGGCTAACTAGAGAACCCACTGCTTACTGGCTTAT
CGAAATTAATACGACTCACTATAGGGAGACCCAAGCTGGCTAGCGTTTAAACTTAAGCTTGGTACCGCCA
CCATGTGGTGGAGGCTGTGGTGGTTATTACTGCTGCTGCTGCTGCTGTGGCCAATGGTGTGGGCAGCAGC
ACCAAGCTCCTGTGGCCACTCCCAGATCGTGCACAAGCAGGGCCACCTGCCTCTGACATACGCCGCCCTG
AGGAACAATGGCAACGGCCTGCGCTATCAGGTGGAGATGGACCTGGAGAGGTGGAATGGCAGCGCCACCG
ATGAGCAGAGGGCAGTGGAGCCACAGGCAACCGTGACAATCTCTAGCGACCGGGAGGATTCTGAGTGGGC
CCCTATCAGAATCGCCGTGTTCATGCCAGACCTGGAGGATGAGAGCAAGTACTGTACAGCCATCGGCCAG
ATGAGACCCGACTCCTCTGGCTCCCTGGTGCCTTGCACCTCTAACGCCGACCTGCTGACAGATGCCAAGA
AGACCGTGCTGATCAACAGCATCCTGCCACAGGCCGTGAATATGCACGCACAGCGGCTGAAGGTGCGGAG
ACCTGCAGCATCCACCTCTATCGTGGTGAATTCTATGCCAGGCAGCTACTGTGGCTCCTTTACAGTGCCA
ACCGCACACAGAACCACAGGCGTGCCCGACGCCGATTTCGTGGTGTATGTGGCAGCAGGACCCACCTCTA
CACCTAAGAGCTTTATCGCCTGGGCCGTGACATGCCAGTACTATCCTAACACCGCAACAGTGACCAGCAG
GCCAGCAGTGGGCGTGATGTACTTCAATCCAAGATATCTGCCCACATCCGAGGGCGAGACCCAGGAGCAC
GTGGACAGATATGGCGGCAACCCTAGCGGCTCCACCAATAGGCTGAGGAGGGTGGCATCCCACGAGCTGC
TGCACGCCCTGGGCTTCACAAGCTCCGTGTTTAAGGCAAGGGGAATGTTTGCAACCGTGCCCTCTCTGAG
GGGCAAGAGGAACGTGCCTGTGCTGAATTCTAGCGCCGTGAGAGCAGCAGCAAAGGCAAAGTACGGCATC
AGCGACACAGAGGTGTTCTATGGAGTGGAGCTGGAGGATCAGGGAGCACCAGGCACCTCTCTGAGCCACT
GGAAGCGGAGAGCCGCCAAGGATGAGCTGATGGCACCCGTGTTCGGACTGGCAAGGTACTCCTCTCTGTC
TCTGGCCGCCCTGGAGGACATGGGCTTCTATAAGGTGGACTTCAGCAAGGCCGAGCCAGTGGCCCTGGGA
GCAACAGCAGGAGGCAAGCTGTTCACCGAGCCATGCCTGACAGAGGGCACCTCCAACACACCCACCGTGT
TTTGCGACTCCCTGTCTGCCAGCGTGCGCAGCTGTACAGCCGATCGGCTGTCCATCGGCAGATGCGCCCT
GACCACATACAGCTCCGCCCTGCCTAGCTACGCCCAGTATTTCCCTAACCAGCCAACCCTGGGCGGCTCC
CTGTCTCACAGCGACTATTGTCCTGTGATCCAGCCACTGTCCAATACAGGATGCTCCGGAGGCTCTCTGG
GAGCAATGCCAGGCTCTATCACCGGCGATAACGCCAGGTGTTTTGACGCCGATAATCTGCTGGTGAAGTT
CACCTTCACCCAGCCAGGAGCAATCTGCGCAAAGGTGCACTGTAAGAACGCCTCCCGCACCTACGAGGTG
CTGGTCATCGGCGCCAATAGCTGGCTGTCCTGCGGAGCAGGAGGCACAGGAGTGACCGTGCAGCCAGCCG
TGTCTAGCCCTAACGTGTTCCTGAAGGGAGGAAGGATCGCATGCCCACCTTACGACGACGTGTGCTATGC
CAATCCAGTGGCCTTTGCCGAGGTGGAGGCACCACCAACCGAGCAGAAGCTGATCAGCGAGGAGGATCTG
CACCACCACCACCACCACTGAGGATCCACTAGTCCAGTGTGGTGGAATTCTGCAGATATCCAGCACAGTG
GCGGCCGCTCGAGTCTAGAGGGCCCGTTTAAACCCGCTGATCAGCCTCGACTGTGCCTTCTAGTTGCCAG
CCATCTGTTGTTTGCCCCTCCCCCGTGCCTTCCTTGACCCTGGAAGGTGCCACTCCCACTGTCCTTTCCT
AATAAAATGAGGAAATTGCATCGCATTGTCTGAGTAGGTGTCATTCTATTCTGGGGGGTGGGGTGGGGCA
GGACAGCAAGGGGGAGGATTGGGAAGACAATAGCAGGCATGCTGGGGATGCGGTGGGCTCTATGGCTTCT
GAGGCGGAAAGAACCAGCTGGGGCTCTAGGGGGTATCCCC
[124 nt withheld, positions 3051-3174]
C
[91 nt withheld, positions 3176-3266]
A
[49 nt withheld, positions 3268-3316]
CCTTTGACGTTGGAGTCCACGTTCTTT
[37 nt withheld, positions 3344-3380]
ACCCTATCTCGGTCTATTCTTTTGATTTATAAGGGATTTTGCCGATTTCGGCCTATTGGTTAAAAAATGA
GCTGATTTAACAAAAATTTAACGCGAATTAATTCTGTGGAATGTGTGTCAGTTAGGGTGTGGAAAGTCCC
CAGGCTCCCCAGCAGGCAGAAGTATGCAAAGCATGCATCTCAATTAGTCAGCAACCAGGTGTGGAAAGTC
CCCAGGCTCCCCAGCAGGCAGAAGTATGCAAAGCATGCATCTCAATTAGTCAGCAACCATAGTCCCGCCC
CTAACTCCGCCCATCCCGCCCCTAACTCCGCCCAGTTCCGCCCATTCTCCGCCCCATGGCTGACTAATTT
TTTTTATTTATGCAGAGGCCGAGGCCGCCTCTGCCTCTGAGCTATTCCAGAAGTAGTGAGGAGGCTTTTT
TGGAGGCCTAGGCTTTTGCAAAAAGCTCCCGGGAGCTTGTATATCCATTTTCGGATCTGATCAGCACGTG
ATGAAAAAGCCTGAACTCACCGCGACGTCTGTCGAGAAGTTTCTGATCGAAAAGTTCGACAGCGTCTCCG
ACCTGATGCAGCTCTCGGAGGGCGAAGAATCTCGTGCTTTCAGCTTCGATGTAGGAGGGCGTGGATATGT
CCTGCGGGTAAATAGCTGCGCCGATGGTTTCTACAAAGATCGTTATGTTTATCGGCACTTTGCATCGGCC
GCGCTCCCGATTCCGGAAGTGCTTGACATTGGGGAATTCAGCGAGAGCCTGACCTATTGCATCTCCCGCC
GTGCACAGGGTGTCACGTTGCAAGACCTGCCTGAAACCGAACTGCCCGCTGTTCTGCAGCCGGTCGCGGA
GGCCATGGATGCGATCGCTGCGGCCGATCTTAGCCAGACGAGCGGGTTCGGCCCATTCGGACCGCAAGGA
ATCGGTCAATACACTACATGGCGTGATTTCATATGCGCGATTGCTGATCCCCATGTGTATCACTGGCAAA
CTGTGATGGACGACACCGTCAGTGCGTCCGTCGCGCAGGCTCTCGATGAGCTGATGCTTTGGGCCGAGGA
CTGCCCCGAAGTCCGGCACCTCGTGCACGCGGATTTCGGCTCCAACAATGTCCTGACGGACAATGGCCGC
ATAACAGCGGTCATTGACTGGAGCGAGGCGATGTTCGGGGATTCCCAATACGAGGTCGCCAACATCTTCT
TCTGGAGGCCGTGGTTGGCTTGTATGGAGCAGCAGACGCGCTACTTCGAGCGGAGGCATCCGGAGCTTGC
AGGATCGCCGCGGCTCCGGGCGTATATGCTCCGCATTGGTCTTGACCAACTCTATCAGAGCTTGGTTGAC
GGCAATTTCGATGATGCAGCTTGGGCGCAGGGTCGATGCGACGCAATCGTCCGATCCGGAGCCGGGACTG
TCGGGCGTACACAAATCGCCCGCAGAAGCGCGGCCGTCTGGACCGATGGCTGTGTAGAAGTACTCGCCGA
TAGTGGAAACCGACGCCCCAGCACTCGTCCGAGGGCAAAGGAATAGCACGTGCTACGAGATTTCGATTCC
ACCGCCGCCTTCTATGAAAGGTTGGGCTTCGGAATCGTTTTCCGGGACGCCGGCTGGATGATCCTCCAGC
GCGGGGATCTCATGCTGGAGTTCTTCGCCCACCCCAACTTGTTTATTGCAGCTTATAATGGTTACAAATA
AAGCAATAGCATCACAAATTTCACAAATAAAGCATTTTTTTCACTGCATTCTAGTTGTGGTTTGTCCAAA
CTCATCAATGTATCTTATCATGTCTGTATACCGTCGACCTCTAGCTAGAGCTTGGCGTAATCATGGTCAT
AGCTGTTTCCTGTGTGAAATTGTTATCCGCTCACAATTCCACACAACATACGAGCCGGAAGCATAAAGTG
TAAAGCCTGGGGTGCCTAATGAGTGAGCTAACTCACATTAATTGCGTTGCGCTCACTGCCCGCTTTCCAG
TCGGGAAACCTGTCGTGCCAGCTGCATTAATGAATCGGCCAACGCGCGGGGAGAGGCGGTTTGCGTATTG
GGCGCTCTTCCGCTTCCTCGCTCACTGACTCGCTGCGCTCGGTCGTTCGGCTGCGGCGAGCGGTATCAGC
TCACTCAAAGGCGGTAATACGGTTATCCACAGAATCAGGGGATAACGCAGGAAAGAACATGTGAGCAAAA
GGCCAGCAAAAGGCCAGGAACCGTAAAAAGGCCGCGTTGCTGGCGTTTTTCCATAGGCTCCGCCCCCCTG
ACGAGCATCACAAAAATCGACGCTCAAGTCAGAGGTGGCGAAACCCGACAGGACTATAAAGATACCAGGC
GTTTCCCCCTGGAAGCTCCCTCGTGCGCTCTCCTGTTCCGACCCTGCCGCTTACCGGATACCTGTCCGCC
TTTCTCCCTTCGGGAAGCGTGGCGCTTTCTCATAGCTCACGCTGTAGGTATCTCAGTTCGGTGTAGGTCG
TTCGCTCCAAGCTGGGCTGTGTGCACGAACCCCCCGTTCAGCCCGACCGCTGCGCCTTATCCGGTAACTA
TCGTCTTGAGTCCAACCCGGTAAGACACGACTTATCGCCACTGGCAGCAGCCACTGGTAACAGGATTAGC
AGAGCGAGGTATGTAGGCGGTGCTACAGAGTTCTTGAAGTGGTGGCCTAACTACGGCTACACTAGAAGAA
CAGTATTTGGTATCTGCGCTCTGCTGAAGCCAGTTACCTTCGGAAAAAGAGTTGGTAGCTCTTGATCCGG
CAAACAAACCACCGCTGGTAGCGGTGGTTTTTTTGTTTGCAAGCAGCAGATTACGCGCAGAAAAAAAGGA
TCTCAAGAAGATCCTTTGATCTTTTCTACGGGGTCTGACGCTCAGTGGAACGAAAACTCACGTTAAGGGA
TTTTGGTCATGAGATTATCAAAAAGGATCTTCACCTAGATCCTTTTAAATTAAAAATGAAGTTTTAAATC
AATCTAAAGTATATATGAGTAAACTTGGTCTGACAGTTACCAATGCTTAATCAGTGAGGCACCTATCTCA
GCGATCTGTCTATTTCGTTCATCCATAGTTGCCTGACTCCCCGTCGTGTAGATAACTACGATACGGGAGG
GCTTACCATCTGGCCCCAGTGCTGCAATGATACCGCGAGACCCACGCTCACCGGCTCCAGATTTATCAGC
AATAAACCAGCCAGCCGGAAGGGCCGAGCGCAGAAGTGGTCCTGCAACTTTATCCGCCTCCATCCAGTCT
ATTAATTGTTGCCGGGAAGCTAGAGTAAGTAGTTCGCCAGTTAATAGTTTGCGCAACGTTGTTGCCATTG
CTACAGGCATCGTGGTGTCACGCTCGTCGTTTGGTATGGCTTCATTCAGCTCCGGTTCCCAACGATCAAG
GCGAGTTACATGATCCCCCATGTTGTGCAAAAAAGCGGTTAGCTCCTTCGGTCCTCCGATCGTTGTCAGA
AGTAAGTTGGCCGCAGTGTTATCACTCATGGTTATGGCAGCACTGCATAATTCTCTTACTGTCATGCCAT
CCGTAAGATGCTTTTCTGTGACTGGTGAGTACTCAACCAAGTCATTCTGAGAATAGTGTATGCGGCGACC
GAGTTGCTCTTGCCCGGCGTCAATACGGGATAATACCGCGCCACATAGCAGAACTTTAAAAGTGCTCATC
ATTGGAAAACGTTCTTCGGGGCGAAAACTCTCAAGGATCTTACCGCTGTTGAGATCCAGTTCGATGTAAC
CCACTCGTGCACCCAACTGATCTTCAGCATCTTTTACTTTCACCAGCGTTTCTGGGTGAGCAAAAACAGG
AAGGCAAAATGCCGCAAAAAAGGGAATAAGGGCGACACGGAAATGTTGAATACTCATACTCTTCCTTTTT
CAATATTATTGAAGCATTTATCAGGGTTATTGTCTCATGAGCGGATACATATTTGAATGTATTTAGAAAA
ATAAACAAATAGGGGTTCCGCGCACATTTCCCCGAAAAGTGCCACCTGACGTCGACGGATCGGGAGATCT
CCCGATCCCCTATGGTGCACTCTCAGTACAATCTGCTCTGATGCCGCATAGTTAAGCCAGTATCTGCTC
