>Addgene plasmid #171643 | Lmajor_gp63_31_2000_WT | depositor partial sequence | sequence record 332781 | insert
GGTACCGCCACCATGTGGTGGAGGCTGTGGTGGTTATTACTGCTGCTGCTGCTGCTGTGGCCAATGGTGT
GGGCAGCAGCACCAAGCTCCTGTGGCCACTCCCAGATCGTGCACAAGCAGGGCCACCTGCCTCTGACATA
CGCCGCCCTGAGGAACAATGGCAACGGCCTGCGCTATCAGGTGGAGATGGACCTGGAGAGGTGGAATGGC
AGCGCCACCGATGAGCAGAGGGCAGTGGAGCCACAGGCAACCGTGACAATCTCTAGCGACCGGGAGGATT
CTGAGTGGGCCCCTATCAGAATCGCCGTGTTCATGCCAGACCTGGAGGATGAGAGCAAGTACTGTACAGC
CATCGGCCAGATGAGACCCGACTCCTCTGGCTCCCTGGTGCCTTGCACCTCTAACGCCGACCTGCTGACA
GATGCCAAGAAGACCGTGCTGATCAACAGCATCCTGCCACAGGCCGTGAATATGCACGCACAGCGGCTGA
AGGTGCGGAGACCTGCAGCATCCACCTCTATCGTGGTGAATTCTATGCCAGGCAGCTACTGTGGCTCCTT
TACAGTGCCAACCGCACACAGAACCACAGGCGTGCCCGACGCCGATTTCGTGGTGTATGTGGCAGCAGGA
CCCACCTCTACACCTAAGAGCTTTATCGCCTGGGCCGTGACATGCCAGTACTATCCTAACACCGCAACAG
TGACCAGCAGGCCAGCAGTGGGCGTGATGTACTTCAATCCAAGATATCTGCCCACATCCGAGGGCGAGAC
CCAGGAGCACGTGGACAGATATGGCGGCAACCCTAGCGGCTCCACCAATAGGCTGAGGAGGGTGGCATCC
CACGAGCTGCTGCACGCCCTGGGCTTCACAAGCTCCGTGTTTAAGGCAAGGGGAATGTTTGCAACCGTGC
CCTCTCTGAGGGGCAAGAGGAACGTGCCTGTGCTGAATTCTAGCGCCGTGAGAGCAGCAGCAAAGGCAAA
GTACGGCATCAGCGACACAGAGGTGTTCTATGGAGTGGAGCTGGAGGATCAGGGAGCACCAGGCACCTCT
CTGAGCCACTGGAAGCGGAGAGCCGCCAAGGATGAGCTGATGGCACCCGTGTTCGGACTGGCAAGGTACT
CCTCTCTGTCTCTGGCCGCCCTGGAGGACATGGGCTTCTATAAGGTGGACTTCAGCAAGGCCGAGCCAGT
GGCCCTGGGAGCAACAGCAGGAGGCAAGCTGTTCACCGAGCCATGCCTGACAGAGGGCACCTCCAACACA
CCCACCGTGTTTTGCGACTCCCTGTCTGCCAGCGTGCGCAGCTGTACAGCCGATCGGCTGTCCATCGGCA
GATGCGCCCTGACCACATACAGCTCCGCCCTGCCTAGCTACGCCCAGTATTTCCCTAACCAGCCAACCCT
GGGCGGCTCCCTGTCTCACAGCGACTATTGTCCTGTGATCCAGCCACTGTCCAATACAGGATGCTCCGGA
GGCTCTCTGGGAGCAATGCCAGGCTCTATCACCGGCGATAACGCCAGGTGTTTTGACGCCGATAATCTGC
TGGTGAAGTTCACCTTCACCCAGCCAGGAGCAATCTGCGCAAAGGTGCACTGTAAGAACGCCTCCCGCAC
CTACGAGGTGCTGGTCATCGGCGCCAATAGCTGGCTGTCCTGCGGAGCAGGAGGCACAGGAGTGACCGTG
CAGCCAGCCGTGTCTAGCCCTAACGTGTTCCTGAAGGGAGGAAGGATCGCATGCCCACCTTACGACGACG
TGTGCTATGCCAATCCAGTGGCCTTTGCCGAGGTGGAGGCACCACCAACCGAGCAGAAGCTGATCAGCGA
GGAGGATCTGCACCACCACCACCACCACTGAGGATCC
